>Addgene plasmid #148224 | pAc5.1B-lambdaN-HA-DmRRP45_AA | depositor full sequence | sequence record 290672 | Full Sequence
CTTCAAGGAATTAATTCTATATTCTAAAAACACAAATGATACTTCTAAAAAAAATCATGAATGGCATCAA
CTCTGAATCAAATCTTTGCAGATGCACCTACTTCTCATTTCCACTGTCACATCATTTTTCCAGATCTCGC
TGCCTGTTATGTGGCCCACAAACCAAGACACGTTTTATGGCCATTAAAGCTGGCTGATCGTCGCCAAACA
CCAAATACATATCAATATGTACATTCGAGAAAGAAGCGATCAAAGAAGCGTCTTCGGGCGAGTAGGAGAA
TGCGGAGGAGAAGGAGAACGAGCTGATCTAGTATCTCTCCACAATCCAATGCCAACTGACCAACTGGCCA
TATTCGGAGCAATTTGAAGCCAATTTCCATCGCCTGGCGATCGCTCCATTCTTGGCTATATGTTTTTCAC
CGTTCCCGGGGCCATTTTCAAAGACTCGTCGGTAAGATAAGATTGTGTCACTCGCTGTCTCTCTTCATTT
GTCGAAGAATGCTGAGGAATTTCGCGATGACGTCGGCGAGTATTTTGAAGAATGAGAATAATTTGTATTT
ATACGAAAATCAGTTAGTGGAATTTTCTACAAAAACATGTTATCTATAGATAATTTTGTTGCAAAATATG
TTGACTATGACAAAGATTGTATGTATATACCTTTAATGTATTCTCATTTTCTTATGTATTTATAATGGCA
ATGATGATACTGATGATATTTTAAGATGATGCCAGACCACAGGCTGATTTCTGCGTCTTTTGCCGAACGC
AGTGCATGTGCGGTTGTTGTTTTTTGGAATAGTTTCAATTTTCGGACTGTCCGCTTTGATTTCAGTTTCT
TGGCTTATTCAAAAAGCAAAGTAAAGCCAAAAAAGCGAGATGGCAATACCAAATGCGGCAAAACGGTAGT
GGAAGGAAAGGGGTGCGGGGCAGCGGAAGGAAGGGTGGGGCGGGGCGTGGCGGGGTCTGTGGCTGGGCGC
GACGTCACCGACGTTGGAGCCACTCCTTTGACCATGTGTGCGTGTGTGTATTATTCGTGTCTCGCCACTC
GCCGGTTGTTTTTTTCTTTTTATCTCGCTCTCTCTAGCGCCATCTCGTACGCATGCTCAACGCACCGCAT
GTTGCCGTGTCCTTTATGCGTCATTTTGGCTCGAAATAGGCAATTATTTAAACAAAGATTAGTCAACGAA
AACGCTAAAATAAATAAGTCTACAATATGGTTACTTATTGCCATGTGTGTGCAGCCAACGATAGCAACAA
AAGCAACAACACAGTGGCTTTCCCTCTTTCACTTTTTGTTTGCAAGCGCGTGCGAGCAAGACGGCACGAC
CGGCAAACGCAATTACGCTGACAAAGAGCAGACGAAGTTTTGGCCGAAAAACATCAAGGCGCCTGATACG
AATGCATTTGCAATAACAATTGCGATATTTAATATTGTTTATGAAGCTGTTTGACTTCAAAACACACAAA
AAAAAAAATAAAACAAATTATTTGAAAGAGAATTAGGAATCGGACAGCTTATCGTTACGGGCTAACAGCA
CACCGAGACGAAATAGCTTACCTGACGTCACAGCCTCTGGAAGAACTGCCGCCAAGCAGAGAGAGAGAGA
AAAAGAGGGAGAGCAGCTTAGACCGCATGTGCTTGTGTGTGAGGCGTCTCTCTCTTCGTCTCCTGTTTGC
GCAAACGCATAGACTGCACTGAGAAAATCGATTACCTATTTTTTATGAATGAATATTTGCACTATTACTA
TTCAAAACTATTAAGATAGCAATCACATTCAATAGCCAAATACTATACCACCTGAGCGATGCAACGAAAT
GATCAATTTGAGCAAAAATGCTGCATATTTAGGACGGCATCATTATAGAAATGCTTCTTGCTGTGTACTT
TTCTCTCGTCTGGCAGCTGTTTCGCCGTTATTGTTAAAACCGGCTTAAGTTAGGTGTGTTTTCTACGACT
AGTGATGCCCCTACTAGAAGATGTGTGTTGCACAAATGTCCCTGAATAACCAATTTGAAGTGCAGATAGC
AGTAAACGTAAGCTAATATGAATATTATTTAACTGTAATGTTTTAATATCGCTGGACATTACTAATAAAC
CCACTATAAACACATGTACATATGTATGTTTTGGCATACAATGAGTAGTTGGGGAAAAAATGTGTAAAAG
CACCGTGACCATCACAGCATAAAGATAACCAGCTGAAGTATCGAATATGAGTAACCCCCAAATTGAATCA
CATGCCGCAACTGATAGGACCCATGGAAGTACACTCTTCATGGCGATATACAAGACACACACAAGCACGA
ACACCCAGTTGCGGAGGAAATTCTCCGTAAATGAAAACCCAATCGGCGAACAATTCATACCCATATATGG
TAAAAGTTTTGAACGCGACTTGAGAGCGGAGAGCATTGCGGCTGATAAGGTTTTAGCGCTAAGCGGGCTT
TATAAAACGGGCTGCGGGACCAGTTTTCATATCACTACCGTTTGAGTTCTTGTGCTGTGTGGATACTCCT
CCCGACACAAAGCCGCTCCATCAGCCAGCAGTCGTCTAATCCAGAGACCCCGGATCGGGGTACCAACATG
GACGCACAAACACGACGACGTGAGCGTCGCGCTGAGAAACAAGCTCAATGGAAAGCTGCAAACGGTGGAT
CTCCTCCACATATGGCTTACCCATACGATGTTCCAGATTACGCTCCTCCAAGCTTGAATTCTGCAGATAT
CATGTTCCATAACTCAAATTTTTTCGAGCCGGGCAAATCGAAGCCAGAGCGAAGCTTCGTCCAATTGGCG
GTGAAGCAAAACCAACGCCTCGATGGGCGGCGCTCCAACGAGTCCCGCGATGTGGAGCTGACCTTCGGCA
AGGATTGGGGCTCCGTGGCGGTGTCCATGGGCGATACGAAGGTACTGGCCCAAGTGACCTGCGAAATGGG
ACCGCCGGCCTTGTCGCGGCCCAACGAAGGCAAAATCCACCTGAACGTATATCTTGGCGGTGTTGCTTTT
CTGGACGAGGCGCATACCACACATGACCAGCGATCGCTAAAACTGAACTCCCTGCTCGAGAGGACCTTCC
GCAGCTCTAGAAGCATCGATCTGGAATCTCTGTGCGTGGCCGTCGAGAAGCATGTGTGGTGCATCCGTGT
CAACGTCAATGTGCTCAATCACGACGGGAATCTGTATGACGCCAGCACCATAGCCACTTTGGCTGCATTG
ATGCACTTCCGTCGACCGGATGTCTGGTATAAGGACGGCGAACTGCGCATCTTTAAGAAAAAGGAGCGCG
AATTCATTCCACTGCTTTTCCACCACTATCCCGTCAGTGTAACCTACTGTGTTTACAAGAGCAGTGTGCA
ACCAATACTGGATCCTACGCTGCTGGAGGAGAACGCCGCCGATTCGGTAATTGTCCTGAGCTTTAACTCC
TTCCAGGAGCTGTGCAGCCTGACTGCCGGAGGCACTGCACCCACAAATGCCCGTATCATCATGCAGTGTG
CCCGCAATGCGGCGGTTCGTTGCAAGTCTCTGTTGAATTTCGTACGCAAAGCTTTGGCGCTGGACGAAGA
GTGTCGATCGCAGGGCGATCAATCGGTCGATGGGCTGGTGGCACTGATTTTAAATACGGAGCACAAGTTG
AGCTACAACAAACTGATGGGCAGACAGAAACAGGAGCAGCAACCTCCGCCAAGCGAGAAAATGCAGTTGG
ATAATAACGAGAGCAGTGAGACGCCTGTGGCCAACGAAGAGCCGTCCAAAGAGGAAAGTGCTGGCGCACC
GATGGACACCAGCGACTGGCTGCCACACGATGAGGACTCCCAGGAACTGCCCATGCGCTCGGAAGCAAGC
CCATCGAAGGCAGGCCTTAAAGGCAAACAAAGTCGCGGCAAATACAAGGCGAACAAAAAGACACCGCCGA
GGAAGCAAAATCACAGCGACCCCGAGGAGGAAGCCAAGCGATACATCTAGGCGGCCGCTCGAGTCTAGAG
GGCCCGCGGTTCGAAGGTAAGCCTATCCCTAACCCTCTCCTCGGTCTCGATTCTACGCGTACCGGTCATC
ATCACCATCACCATTGAGTTTAAACCCGCTGATCAGCCTCGACTGTGCCTTCTAAGGCCTGAGCTCGCTG
ATCAGCCTCGATCGAGGATCCAGACATGATAAGATACATTGATGAGTTTGGACAAACCACAACTAGAATG
CAGTGAAAAAAATGCTTTATTTGTGAAATTTGTGATGCTATTGCTTTATTTGTAACCATTATAAGCTGCA
ATAAACAAGTTAACAACAACAATTGCATTCATTTTATGTTTCAGGTTCAGGGGGAGGTGTGGGAGGTTTT
TTAAAGCAAGTAAAACCTCTACAAATGTGGTATGGCTGATTATGATCAGTCGACCGATGCCCTTGAGAGC
CTTCAACCCAGTCAGCTCCTTCCGGTGGGCGCGGGGCATGACTATCGTCGCCGCACTTATGACTGTCTTC
TTTATCATGCAACTCGTAGGACAGGTGCCGGCAGCGCTCTGGGTCATTTTCGGCGAGGACCGCTTTCGCT
GGAGCGCGACGATGATCGGCCTGTCGCTTGCGGTATTCGGAATCTTGCACGCCCTCGCTCAAGCCTTCGT
CACTGGTCCCGCCACCAAACGTTTCGGCGAGAAGCAGGCCATTATCGCCGGCATGGCGGCCGACGCGCTG
GGCTACGTCTTGCTGGCGTTCGCGACGCGAGGCTGGATGGCCTTCCCCATTATGATTCTTCTCGCTTCCG
GCGGCATCGGGATGCCCGCGTTGCAGGCCATGCTGTCCAGGCAGGTAGATGACGACCATCAGGGACAGCT
TCAAGGATCGCTCGCGGCTCTTACCAGCCAGCAAAAGGCCAGGAACCGTAAAAAGGCCGCGTTGCTGGCG
TTTTTCCATAGGCTCCGCCCCCCTGACGAGCATCACAAAAATCGACGCTCAAGTCAGAGGTGGCGAAACC
CGACAGGACTATAAAGATACCAGGCGTTTCCCCCTGGAAGCTCCCTCGTGCGCTCTCCTGTTCCGACCCT
GCCGCTTACCGGATACCTGTCCGCCTTTCTCCCTTCGGGAAGCGTGGCGCTTTCTCAATGCTCACGCTGT
AGGTATCTCAGTTCGGTGTAGGTCGTTCGCTCCAAGCTGGGCTGTGTGCACGAACCCCCCGTTCAGCCCG
ACCGCTGCGCCTTATCCGGTAACTATCGTCTTGAGTCCAACCCGGTAAGACACGACTTATCGCCACTGGC
AGCAGCCACTGGTAACAGGATTAGCAGAGCGAGGTATGTAGGCGGTGCTACAGAGTTCTTGAAGTGGTGG
CCTAACTACGGCTACACTAGAAGGACAGTATTTGGTATCTGCGCTCTGCTGAAGCCAGTTACCTTCGGAA
AAAGAGTTGGTAGCTCTTGATCCGGCAAACAAACCACCGCTGGTAGCGGTGGTTTTTTTGTTTGCAAGCA
GCAGATTACGCGCAGAAAAAAAGGATCTCAAGAAGATCCTTTGATCTTTTCTACGGGGTCTGACGCTCAG
TGGAACGAAAACTCACGTTAAGGGATTTTGGTCATGAGATTATCAAAAAGGATCTTCACCTAGATCCTTT
TAAATTAAAAATGAAGTTTTAAATCAATCTAAAGTATATATGAGTAAACTTGGTCTGACAGTTACCAATG
CTTAATCAGTGAGGCACCTATCTCAGCGATCTGTCTATTTCGTTCATCCATAGTTGCCTGACTCCCCGTC
GTGTAGATAACTACGATACGGGAGGGCTTACCATCTGGCCCCAGTGCTGCAATGATACCGCGAGACCCAC
GCTCACCGGCTCCAGATTTATCAGCAATAAACCAGCCAGCCGGAAGGGCCGAGCGCAGAAGTGGTCCTGC
AACTTTATCCGCCTCCATCCAGTCTATTAATTGTTGCCGGGAAGCTAGAGTAAGTAGTTCGCCAGTTAAT
AGTTTGCGCAACGTTGTTGCCATTGCTGCAGGCATCGTGGTGTCACGCTCGTCGTTTGGTATGGCTTCAT
TCAGCTCCGGTTCCCAACGATCAAGGCGAGTTACATGATCCCCCATGTTGTGCAAAAAAGCGGTTAGCTC
CTTCGGTCCTCCGATCGTTGTCAGAAGTAAGTTGGCCGCAGTGTTATCACTCATGGTTATGGCAGCACTG
CATAATTCTCTTACTGTCATGCCATCCGTAAGATGCTTTTCTGTGACTGGTGAGTACTCAACCAAGTCAT
TCTGAGAATAGTGTATGCGGCGACCGAGTTGCTCTTGCCCGGCGTCAACACGGGATAATACCGCGCCACA
TAGCAGAACTTTAAAAGTGCTCATCATTGGAAAACGTTCTTCGGGGCGAAAACTCTCAAGGATCTTACCG
CTGTTGAGATCCAGTTCGATGTAACCCACTCGTGCACCCAACTGATCTTCAGCATCTTTTACTTTCACCA
GCGTTTCTGGGTGAGCAAAAACAGGAAGGCAAAATGCCGCAAAAAAGGGAATAAGGGCGACACGGAAATG
TTGAATACTCATACTCTTCCTTTTTCAATATTATTGAAGCATTTATCAGGGTTATTGTCTCATGAGCGGA
TACATATTTGAATGTATTTAGAAAAATAAACAAATAGGGGTTCCGCGCACATTTCCCCGAAAAGTGCCAC
CTGACGTCTAAGAAACCATTATTATCATGACATTAACCTATAAAAATAGGCGTATCACGAGGCCCTTTCG
T
Features (pLannotate 1.2.2; 10 found; start..end, strand, type, name):
     56..2568    +  promoter       Ac5 promoter: Drosophila melanogaster actin 5C promoter
   2588..2653    +  CDS            N (fragment): REGN_LAMBD - Experimental evidence at protein level: Swiss-Prot protein existence level 1. Plays a role as a transcriptional antitermination factor that allows the virus to initiate its lytic phase. Activates expression of the delayed viral early genes by modifying host RNA polymerase (RNAP) into a form that is resistant to termination signals. This antitermination function requires the host NusA protein which serves to stabilize the interaction between antitermination protein N and host RNA polymerase. From Escherichia phage lambda (Bacteriophage lambda).
   2678..2704    +  CDS            3xHA (fragment): three tandem HA epitope tags
   4006..4047    +  CDS            V5 tag: epitope tag from simian virus 5
   4147..4281    -  polyA_signal   SV40 poly(A) signal: SV40 polyadenylation signal
   4304..4388    -  CDS            large T antigen (fragment): large T antigen from SV40 (simian virus 40)
   4389..4859    +  CDS            TcR (fragment): tetracycline efflux protein; tet; confers resistance to tetracycline
   4903..5491    -  rep_origin     ori: high-copy-number ColE1/pMB1/pBR322/pUC origin of replication
   5662..6522    -  CDS            AmpR: β-lactamase; bla; confers resistance to ampicillin, carbenicillin, and related antibiotics
   6523..6627    -  promoter       AmpR promoter: bla
