[The description below was written by a language model from this plasmid's Addgene catalogue record and pLannotate feature annotations shown in this document.]
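Description:
pAc5.1B-lambdaN-HA-DmRRP45_AA is a 6.7 kb insect expression plasmid for producing a tagged form of the Drosophila melanogaster protein Rrp45 (CG9606), an exosome subunit, in fly cells. The catalogue lists the backbone as unknown, although the name and annotated parts point to a pAc5.1-type vector. It is propagated in E. coli through a ColE1/pUC-type origin and selected with ampicillin via the bla gene and its own promoter. The record lists it as low copy, although the origin is annotated as a high-copy type. No selectable marker for insect cells is annotated, which fits transient transfection use.

Expression is driven by the constitutive D. melanogaster actin 5C promoter. Immediately downstream lies a short fragment of the bacteriophage lambda N protein, followed by an HA epitope (annotated as a partial 3xHA match, consistent with a single HA tag). The Rrp45 coding sequence itself is not annotated, but presumably occupies the gap between the HA tag and the vector's V5 epitope. Whether the V5 tag is read in frame or lies beyond a stop codon cannot be determined from the record. An SV40 polyadenylation signal follows the cassette, and the adjacent fragments of large T antigen and the tetracycline resistance gene appear to be non-functional backbone remnants.

The insert differs from the NCBI reference by one silent change and one substitution, S404P. The lambda N peptide binds boxB RNA hairpins, so fusions of this kind are generally used in tethering assays that recruit a protein to a boxB-bearing reporter mRNA. The HA tag allows detection or immunoprecipitation. The record itself states only insect expression as the purpose, and the depositor sequence may be theoretical rather than fully verified.
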