Addgene plasmid #148224: pAc5.1B-lambdaN-HA-DmRRP45_AA
Purpose: Insect Expression of DmRRP45
Depositing lab: Elisa Izaurralde. Depositing organization: Max Planck Institute for Developmental Biology.
Backbone
  Vector backbone: Unknown
  Vector type: Insect Expression
Growth in bacteria
  Bacterial resistance: Ampicillin, 100 μg/mL
  Growth temperature: 37°C
  Growth strain: DH5alpha
  Copy number: Low Copy
Gene/Insert
  Gene/Insert name: DmRRP45
  Species: D. melanogaster (fly)
  Mutation: one silent and one non silent mutation S404P compared to the sequence given by NCBI: NM_132935.2
  Entrez Gene: Rrp45 (a.k.a. CG9606, Dmel\CG9606, dRrp45, rrp45)
  Cloning method: Unknown
Terms and licenses: Academic/Nonprofit Terms; Industry Terms: Not Available to Industry
Depositor comments: Plasmids from this collection were made available to the research community and donated after the lab closed. Please note that the sequence provided by the depositing laboratory may be theoretical/predicted or based on Sanger sequencing results. There may be discrepancies between sequencing results obtained by Addgene and the depositor sequence. If an Addgene verified sequence is not available, please contact before placing your order to request that our lab fully sequence the plasmid.
How to cite: pAc5.1B-lambdaN-HA-DmRRP45_AA was a gift from Elisa Izaurralde (Addgene plasmid # 148224 ; http://n2t.net/addgene:148224 ; RRID:Addgene_148224)
